Addgene plasmid #228066: NST3_pOpOn2.1
Purpose: Expresses NST3 in different cell types in Arabidopsis thaliana upon induction with dexamethasone.
Depositing lab: Charles Anderson. Depositing organization: Pennsylvania State University. Publication: NST3 induces ectopic transdifferentiation, forming secondary walls with diverse patterns and composition in Arabidopsis thaliana. Tamadaddi C, Choi J, Ghasemi M, Kim SH, Gomez ED, Gomez EW, Anderson CT. Ann Bot. 2024 Aug 30:mcae153. doi: 10.1093/aob/mcae153. PubMed 39212164.
Backbone
  Vector backbone: pOpOn2.1
  Backbone manufacturer: Dr. Markéta Šámalová
  Backbone size w/o insert (bp): 18688
  Total vector size (bp): 19765
  Vector type: Plant Expression ; Dexamethasone inducible vector
  Selectable markers: Kanamycin for plants
Growth in bacteria
  Bacterial resistance: Spectinomycin, 50 μg/mL
  Growth temperature: 37°C
  Growth strain: DH5alpha
  Growth instructions: Use 50 µg/ml Spectinomycin for bacterial selection and 25 µg/ml of Kanamycin for plant selection
  Copy number: Unknown
Gene/Insert
  Gene/Insert name: NAC SECONDARY WALL THICKENING PROMOTING FACTOR3, NST3 (alt name: SECONDARY WALL-ASSOCIATED NAC DOMAIN 1, SND1)
  Species: A. thaliana (mustard weed)
  Insert size (bp): 1077
  Entrez Gene: NAC012 (a.k.a. AT1G32770, ANAC012, F6N18.15, F6N18_15, NAC SECONDARY WALL THICKENING PROMOTING 3, NAC domain containing protein 12, NST3, SECONDARY WALL-ASSOCIATED NAC DOMAIN 1, SND1)
  Promoter: CaMV35S for LhGR and pOp6-minimal CaMV35S for NST3
  Cloning method: Gateway Cloning
  Sequencing primers: 5′ GCAAGACCCTTCCTCTATATAAGG; 3′ GCAGGACTCTAGTGGATCCC
Resource information
  A portion of this plasmid was derived from a plasmid made by: Dr. Markéta Šámalová originally generated this vector and deposited it into NASC stock centre. We purchased it from NASC (2109482) and cloned full length NST3 into it.
Terms and licenses: Academic/Nonprofit Terms; Industry Terms: Not Available to Industry
Depositor comments: A H162R mutation was found in GUS.
How to cite: NST3_pOpOn2.1 was a gift from Charles Anderson (Addgene plasmid # 228066 ; http://n2t.net/addgene:228066 ; RRID:Addgene_228066)
