[The description below was written by a language model from this plasmid's Addgene catalogue record and pLannotate feature annotations shown in this document.]
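Description:
NST3_pOpOn2.1 is a roughly 19.8 kb binary T-DNA plasmid for dexamethasone-inducible expression of the Arabidopsis thaliana NAC transcription factor NST3 (also called SND1 or NAC012) in plants. It was made by Gateway cloning of the full-length NST3 coding sequence into the pOpOn2.1 backbone. The plasmid backbone carries a ColE1/pUC-type origin alongside oriV with its activator trfA, plus an incP oriT and traJ (interrupted by an IS1 element). These features are typical of broad-host-range binary vectors, although the record does not name a delivery method. Bacterial selection is by spectinomycin through aadA; a streptothricin acetyltransferase gene and fragments of tetR and β-lactamase are also annotated. Between the nopaline-type left and right borders, a NOS promoter–nptII–NOS terminator cassette provides kanamycin selection in plants.

The payload is the two-component LhGR/pOp6 switch on a single T-DNA. A full CaMV 35S promoter drives LhGR, annotated here as a fusion of the rat glucocorticoid receptor ligand-binding region, a lacI DNA-binding portion and the GAL4 activation domain, followed by a CaMV polyadenylation signal. Dexamethasone binding to the receptor domain allows this synthetic activator to act on an array of six symmetric lac operators (pOp6). The array is flanked by two divergent minimal 35S promoters. One direction drives NST3, which sits between attB1 and attB2 and is terminated by the OCS terminator. The other drives a GUS reporter, so induction can be followed histochemically. The depositor notes an H162R substitution in GUS. According to the record, the construct is used to induce NST3 in different Arabidopsis cell types, in work on ectopic transdifferentiation and secondary cell wall formation.
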