Features (pLannotate 1.2.2; 50 found; start..end, strand, type, name):
      1..589     +  rep_origin     ori: high-copy-number ColE1/pMB1/pBR322/pUC origin of replication
    775..828     -  misc_feature   bom (fragment): basis of mobility region from pBR322
   1810..1929    -  CDS            tetR (fragment): TETR1_ECOLX - Experimental evidence at protein level: Swiss-Prot protein existence level 1. TetR is the repressor of the tetracycline resistance element; its N-terminal region forms a helix-turn-helix structure and binds DNA. Binding of tetracycline to TetR reduces the repressor affinity for the tetracycline resistance gene (tetA) promoter operator sites. From Escherichia coli.
   1949..3097    -  CDS            trfA: trans-acting replication protein that binds to and activates oriV
   3369..3722    -  CDS            traJ: oriT-recognizing protein; traJ
   3722..4489    -  mobile_element IS1: prokaryotic transposable element IS1
   4490..4516    -  CDS            traJ (fragment): oriT-recognizing protein; traJ
   4549..4658    -  oriT           oriT: incP origin of transfer
   5213..5237    +  misc_feature   LB T-DNA repeat: left border repeat from nopaline C58 T-DNA
   5300..5552    -  terminator     NOS terminator: nopaline synthase terminator and poly(A) signal
   5576..6001    -  CDS            nos (fragment): DHNO_AGRT7 - Protein inferred from homology: Swiss-Prot protein existence level 3. From Agrobacterium tumefaciens (strain T37).
   5998..6156    -  CDS            ble (fragment): BLE_KLEPN - Experimental evidence at protein level: Swiss-Prot protein existence level 1. Binding protein with a strong affinity to the bleomycin family of antibiotics. Binds to CL990; an antimitotic-antibiotic compound. From Klebsiella pneumoniae.
   6177..6998    -  CDS            KanR: fusion between an N-terminal peptide of nopaline synthase and Tn5 aminoglycoside phosphotransferase; nos-nptII; confers resistance to kanamycin
   6999..7182    -  promoter       NOS promoter: nopaline synthase promoter NOS promoter
   7203..7360    -  CDS            lacZα (fragment): LacZα fragment of β-galactosidase; lacZ fragment
   7363..7381    +  promoter       T7 promoter: promoter for bacteriophage T7 RNA polymerase
   7478..7822    +  promoter       CaMV 35S promoter: strong constitutive promoter from cauliflower mosaic virus
   7775..7821    +  promoter       minimal CaMV 35S promoter: minimal 35S promoter from cauliflower mosaic virus
   7833..8705    +  CDS            Nr3c1 (fragment): GCR_RAT - Also known as Grl. Experimental evidence at protein level: Swiss-Prot protein existence level 1. [Isoform A]: Has transcriptional activation and repression activity. Mediates glucocorticoid-induced apoptosis. Promotes accurate chromosome segregation during mitosis. May act as a tumor suppressor. May play a negative role in adipogenesis through the regulation of lipolytic and antilipogenic gene expression. From Rattus norvegicus (Rat).
   8715..9698    +  CDS            lacI (fragment): LACI_ECOLI - Experimental evidence at protein level: Swiss-Prot protein existence level 1. Repressor of the lactose operon. Binds allolactose as an inducer. From Escherichia coli (strain K12).
   9714..10058   +  CDS            GAL4 activation domain: activation domain of the GAL4 transcriptional activator; Saccharomyces cerevisiae GAL4 (truncated)
  10364..10523   +  polyA_signal   CaMV poly(A) signal (fragment): cauliflower mosaic virus polyadenylation signal
  10579..11154   +  CDS            IBMP_CAMVB (fragment): Experimental evidence at protein level: Swiss-Prot protein existence level 1. Enhances the ribosomal termination-reinitiation event leading to the translation of major open reading frames on the polycistronic viral RNAs. From Cauliflower mosaic virus (strain Bari 1) (CaMV).
  11152..11241   -  CDS            lacZα (fragment): LacZα fragment of β-galactosidase; lacZ fragment
  11249..11267   +  promoter       T7 promoter: promoter for bacteriophage T7 RNA polymerase
  11280..11298   -  misc_feature   MCS (fragment): pBluescript multiple cloning site
  11303..11462   -  polyA_signal   CaMV poly(A) signal (fragment): cauliflower mosaic virus polyadenylation signal
  11556..13361   -  CDS            GUS: β-glucuronidase; uidA (or gusA) from E. coli
  13479..13525   -  promoter       minimal CaMV 35S promoter: minimal 35S promoter from cauliflower mosaic virus
  13549..13570   -  misc_feature   MCS (fragment): pBluescript multiple cloning site
  13595..13614   -  protein_bind   lac operator (symmetric): The lac repressor binds to the lac operator to inhibit transcription in E. coli. This inhibition can be relieved by adding lactose or isopropyl-β-D-thiogalactopyranoside (IPTG). The symmetric lac operator was optimized for tight binding of lac repressor. lac repressor encoded by lacI
  13647..13666   -  protein_bind   lac operator (symmetric): The lac repressor binds to the lac operator to inhibit transcription in E. coli. This inhibition can be relieved by adding lactose or isopropyl-β-D-thiogalactopyranoside (IPTG). The symmetric lac operator was optimized for tight binding of lac repressor. lac repressor encoded by lacI
  13699..13718   -  protein_bind   lac operator (symmetric): The lac repressor binds to the lac operator to inhibit transcription in E. coli. This inhibition can be relieved by adding lactose or isopropyl-β-D-thiogalactopyranoside (IPTG). The symmetric lac operator was optimized for tight binding of lac repressor. lac repressor encoded by lacI
  13751..13770   -  protein_bind   lac operator (symmetric): The lac repressor binds to the lac operator to inhibit transcription in E. coli. This inhibition can be relieved by adding lactose or isopropyl-β-D-thiogalactopyranoside (IPTG). The symmetric lac operator was optimized for tight binding of lac repressor. lac repressor encoded by lacI
  13803..13822   -  protein_bind   lac operator (symmetric): The lac repressor binds to the lac operator to inhibit transcription in E. coli. This inhibition can be relieved by adding lactose or isopropyl-β-D-thiogalactopyranoside (IPTG). The symmetric lac operator was optimized for tight binding of lac repressor. lac repressor encoded by lacI
  13855..13874   -  protein_bind   lac operator (symmetric): The lac repressor binds to the lac operator to inhibit transcription in E. coli. This inhibition can be relieved by adding lactose or isopropyl-β-D-thiogalactopyranoside (IPTG). The symmetric lac operator was optimized for tight binding of lac repressor. lac repressor encoded by lacI
  13898..13944   +  promoter       minimal CaMV 35S promoter: minimal 35S promoter from cauliflower mosaic virus
  14060..14084   +  protein_bind   attB1: mutant version of attB; recombination site for the Gateway® BP reaction BP Clonase™
  14105..15178   +  CDS            NAC012: NAC12_ARATH - Also known as NST3 From Arabidopsis thaliana (Mouse-ear cress).
  15198..15222   -  protein_bind   attB2: mutant version of attB; recombination site for the Gateway® BP reaction BP Clonase™
  15237..15262   +  misc_feature   MCS (fragment): pUC18/19 multiple cloning site
  15263..15970   +  terminator     OCS terminator: octopine synthase terminator
  16003..16021   -  promoter       SP6 promoter: promoter for bacteriophage SP6 RNA polymerase
  16024..16044   -  misc_feature   MCS (fragment): pBluescript multiple cloning site
  16059..16083   +  misc_feature   RB T-DNA repeat: right border repeat from nopaline C58 T-DNA
  16230..16592   -  CDS            ocd (fragment): OCD_AGRFC - Experimental evidence at protein level: Swiss-Prot protein existence level 1. Catalyzes the conversion of L-ornithine into L-proline with release of ammonia. Is involved in the utilization of nopaline, a catabolic pathway that proceeds through L-arginine and L-ornithine to L-proline. Nopaline is a predominant opine in plant cells transformed with Ti plasmid pTiC58. From Agrobacterium fabrum (strain C58 / ATCC 33970) (Agrobacterium tumefaciens (strain C58)).
  16584..17198   +  rep_origin     oriV: origin of replication for the bacterial F plasmid
  17884..18669   -  CDS            aadA: S3AD_SHIFL - Experimental evidence at protein level: Swiss-Prot protein existence level 1. Mediates bacterial resistance to the antibiotics streptomycin and spectinomycin. From Shigella flexneri.
  18730..19251   -  CDS            sat-1: STA_ECOLX - Protein inferred from homology: Swiss-Prot protein existence level 3. Involved in resistance to streptothricin, a broad-spectrum antibiotic produced by streptomycetes (PubMed:1850404). Detoxifies streptothricin via acetylation of the beta amino group of the first beta-lysyl moiety of streptothricin (By similarity). From Escherichia coli.
  19347..19594   +  CDS            bla(M) (fragment): β-lactamase lacking the signal sequence; bla(M); allows cytosolic expression of β-lactamase
>Addgene plasmid #228066 | NST3_pOpOn2.1 | addgene full sequence | sequence record 456796 | Addgene NGS Result
TTGATATCCTTTTTTTCTGCGCGTAATCTGCTGCTTGCAAACAAAAAAACCACCGCTACCAGCGGTGGTT
TGTTTGCCGGATCAAGAGCTACCAACTCTTTTTCCGAAGGTAACTGGCTTCAGCAGAGCGCAGATACCAA
ATACTGTCCTTCTAGTGTAGCCGTAGTTAGGCCACCACTTCAAGAACTCTGTAGCACCGCCTACATACCT
CGCTCTGCTAATCCTGTTACCAGTGGCTGCTGCCAGTGGCGATAAGTCGTGTCTTACCGGGTTGGACTCA
AGACGATAGTTACCGGATAAGGCGCAGCGGTCGGGCTGAACGGGGGGTTCGTGCACACAGCCCAGCTTGG
AGCGAACGACCTACACCGAACTGAGATACCTACAGCGTGAGCTATGAGAAAGCGCCACGCTTCCCGAAGG
GAGAAAGGCGGACAGGTATCCGGTAAGCGGCAGGGTCGGAACAGGAGAGCGCACGAGGGAGCTTCCAGGG
GGAAACGCCTGGTATCTTTATAGTCCTGTCGGGTTTCGCCACCTCTGACTTGAGCGTCGATTTTTGTGAT
GCTCGTCAGGGGGGCGGAGCCTATGGAAAAACGCCAGCAACGCGGCCTTTTTACGGTTCCTGGCCTTTTG
CTGGCCTTTTGCTCACATGTTCTTTCCTGCGTTATCCCCTGATTCTGTGGATAACCGTATTACCGCCTTT
GAGTGAGCTGATACCGCTCGCCGCAGCCGAACGACCGAGCGCAGCGAGTCAGTGAGCGAGGAAGCGGAAG
AGCGCCTGATGCGGTATTTTCTCCTTACGCATCTGTGCGGTATTTCACACCGCATATGAAGATCGGCGGC
AATAGCTTCTTAGCGCCATCCCGGCTGAGAAAGCCCAGTAAGGAAACAACTGTAGGTTCGAGTCGCGAGA
TCCCCCGGAACCAAAGGAAGTAGGTTAAACCCGCTCCGATCAGGCCGAGCCACGCCAGGCCGAGAACATT
GGTTCCTGTAGGCATCGGGATTGGCGGATCAAACACTAAAGCTACTGGAACGAGCAGAAGTCCTCCGGCC
GCCAGTTGCCAGGCGGTAAAGGTGAGCAGAGGCACGGGAGGTTGCCACTTGCGGGTCAGCACGGTTCCGA
ACGCCATGGAAACCGCCCCCGCCAGGCCCGCTGCGACGCCGACAGGATCTAGCGCTGCGTTTGGTGTCAA
CACCAACAGCGCCACGCCCGCAGTTCCGCAAATAGCCCCCAGGACCGCCATCAATCGTATCGGGCTACCT
AGCAGAGCGGCAGAGATGAACACGACCATCAGCGGCTGCACAGCGCCTACCGTCGCCGCGACCCCGCCCG
GCAGGCGGTAGACCGAAATAAACAACAAGCTCCAGAATAGCGAAATATTAAGTGCGCCGAGGATGAAGAT
GCGCATCCACCAGATTCCCGTTGGAATCTGTCGGACGATCATCACGAGCAATAAACCCGCCGGCAACGCC
CGCAGCAGCATACCGGCGACCCCTCGGCCTCGCTGTTCGGGCTCCACGAAAACGCCGGACAGATGCGCCT
TGTGAGCGTCCTTGGGGCCGTCCTCCTGTTTGAAGACCGACAGCCCAATGATCTCGCCGTCGATGTAGGC
GCCGAATGCCACGGCATCTCGCAACCGTTCAGCGAACGCCTCCATGGGCTTTTTCTCCTCGTGCTCGTAA
ACGGACCCGAACATCTCTGGAGCTTTCTTCAGGGCCGACAATCGGATCTCGCGGAAATCCTGCACGTCGG
CCGCTCCAAGCCGTCGAATCTGAGCCTTAATCACAATTGTCAATTTTAATCCTCTGTTTATCGGCAGTTC
GTAGAGCGCGCCGTGCGTCCCGAGCGATACTGAGCGAAGCAAGTGCGTCGAGCAGTGCCCGCTTGTTCCT
GAAATGCCAGTAAAGCGCTGGCTGCTGAACCCCCAGCCGGAACTGACCCCACAAGGCCCTAGCGTTTGCA
ATGCACCAGGTCATCATTGACCCAGGCGTGTTCCACCAGGCCGCTGCCTCGCAACTCTTCGCAGGCTTCG
CCGACCTGCTCGCGCCACTTCTTCACGCGGGTGGAATCCGATCCGCACATGAGGCGGAAGGTTTCCAGCT
TGAGCGGGTACGGCTCCCGGTGCGAGCTGAAATAGTCGAACATCCGTCGGGCCGTCGGCGACAGCTTGCG
GTACTTCTCCCATATGAATTTCGTGTAGTGGTCGCCAGCAAACAGCACGACGATTTCCTCGTCGATCAGG
ACCTGGCAACGGGACGTTTTCTTGCCACGGTCCAGGACGCGGAAGCGGTGCAGCAGCGACACCGATTCCA
GGTGCCCAACGCGGTCGGACGTGAAGCCCATCGCCGTCGCCTGTAGGCGCGACAGGCATTCCTCGGCCTT
CGTGTAATACCGGCCATTGATCGACCAGCCCAGGTCCTGGCAAAGCTCGTAGAACGTGAAGGTGATCGGC
TCGCCGATAGGGGTGCGCTTCGCGTACTCCAACACCTGCTGCCACACCAGTTCGTCATCGTCGGCCCGCA
GCTCGACGCCGGTGTAGGTGATCTTCACGTCCTTGTTGACGTGGAAAATGACCTTGTTTTGCAGCGCCTC
GCGCGGGATTTTCTTGTTGCGCGTGGTGAACAGGGCAGAGCGGGCCGTGTCGTTTGGCATCGCTCGCATC
GTGTCCGGCCACGGCGCAATATCGAACAAGGAAAGCTGCATTTCCTTGATCTGCTGCTTCGTGTGTTTCA
GCAACGCGGCCTGCTTGGCCTCGCTGACCTGTTTTGCCAGGTCCTCGCCGGCGGTTTTTCGCTTCTTGGT
CGTCATAGTTCCTCGCGTGTCGATGGTCATCGACTTCGCCAAACCTGCCGCCTCCTGTTCGAGACGACGC
GAACGCTCCACGGCGGCCGATGGCGCGGGCAGGGCAGGGGGAGCCAGTTGCACGCTGTCGCGCTCGATCT
TGGCCGTAGCTTGCTGGACCATCGAGCCGACGGACTGGAAGGTTTCGCGGGGCGCACGCATGACGGTGCG
GCTTGCGATGGTTTCGGCATCCTCGGCGGAAAACCCCGCGTCGATCAGTTCTTGCCTGTATGCCTTCCGG
TCAAACGTCCGATTCATTCACCCTCCTTGCGGGATTGCCCCGACTCACGCCGGGGCAATGTGCCCTTATT
CCTGATTTGACCCGCCTGGTGCCTTGGTGTCCAGATAATCCACCTTATCGGCAATGAAGTCGGTCCCGTA
GACCGTCTGGCCGTCCTTCTCGTACTTGGTATTCCGAATCTTGCCCTGCACGAATACCAGCTCCGCGAAG
TCGCTCTTCTTGATGGAGCGCATGGGGACGTGCTTGGCAATCACGCGCACCCCCCGGCCGTTTTAGCGGC
TAAAAAAGTCATGGCTCTGCCCTCGGGCGGACCACGCCCATCATGACCTTGCCAAGCTCGTCCTGCTTCT
CTTCGATCTTCGCCAGCAGGGCGAGGATCGTGGCATCACCGAACCGCGCCGTGCGCGGGTCGTCGGTGAG
CCAGAGTTTCAGCAGGCCGCCCAGGCGGCCCAGGTCGCCATTGATGCGGGCCAGCTCGCGGACGTGCTCA
TAGTCCACGACGCCCGTGATTTTGTAGCCCTGGCCGACGGCCAGCAGGTAGGCCGACAGGCTCATGCCGG
CCGCCGCCGCCTTTTCCTCAATCGCTCTTCGTTCGTCTGGAAGGCAGTACACCTTGATAGGTGGGCTGCC
CTTCCTGGTTGGGTAATGACTCCAACTTATTGATAGTGTTTTATGTTCAGATAATGCCCGATGACTTTGT
CATGCAGCTCCACCGATTTTGAGAACGACAGCGACTTCCGTCCCAGCCGTGCCAGGTGCTGCCTCAGATT
CAGGTTATGCCGCTCAATTCGCTGCGTATATCGCTTGCTGATTACGTGCAGCTTTCCCTTCAGGCGGGAT
TCATACAGCGGCCAGCCATCCGTCATCCATATCACCACGTCAAAGGGTGACAGCAGGCTCATAAGACGCC
CCAGCGTCGCCATAGTGCGTTCACCGAATACGTGCGCAACAACCGTCTTCCGGAGACTGTCATACGCGTA
AAACAGCCAGCGCTGGCGCGATTTAGCCCCGACATAGCCCCACTGTTCGTCCATTTCCGCGCAGACGATG
ACGTCACTGCCCGGCTGTATGCGCGAGGTTACCGACTGCGGCCTGAGTTTTTTAAGTGACGTAAAATCGT
GTTGAGGCCAACGCCCATAATGCGGGCTGTTGCCCGGCATCCAACGCCATTCATGGCCATATCAATGATT
TTCTGGTGCGTACCGGGTTGAGAAGCGGTGTAAGTGAACTGCAGTTGCCATGTTTTACGGCAGTGAGAGC
AGAGATAGCGCTGATGTCCGGCGGTGCTTTTGCCGTTACGCACCACCCCGTCAGTAGCTGAACAGGAGGG
ACAGCTGATAGAAACAGAAGCCACTGGAGCACCTCAAAAACACCATCATACACTAAATCAGTAAGTTGGC
AGCATCACCCCTGGTTGGCTTGGTTTCATCAGCCATCCGCTTGCCCTCATCTGTTACGCCGGCGGTAGCC
GGCCAGCCTCGCAGAGCAGGATTCCCGTTGAGCACCGCCAGGTGCGAATAAGGGACAGTGAAGAAGGAAC
ACCCGCTCGCGGGTGGGCCTACTTCACCTATCCTGCCCGGCTGACGCCGTTGGATACACCAAGGAAAGTC
TACACGAACCCTTTGGCAAAATCCTGTATATCGTGCGAAAAAGGATGGATATACCGAAAAAATCGCTATA
ATGACCCCGAAGCAGGGTTATGCAGCGGAAAAGATCCGTCGACGATCGTCAACGTTCACTTCTAAAGAAA
TAGCGCCACTCAGCTTCCTCAGCGGCTTTATCCAGCGATTTCCTATTATGTCGGCATAGTTCTCAAGATC
GACAGCCTGTCACGGTTAAGCGAGAAATGAATAAGAAGGCTGATAATTCGGATCTCTGCGAGGGAGATGA
TATTTGATCACAGGCAGCAACGCTCTGTCATCGTTACAATCAACATGCTACCCTCCGCGAGATCATCCGT
GTTTCAAACCCGGCAGCTTAGTTGCCGTTCTTCCGAATAGCATCGGTAACATGAGCAAAGTCTGCCGCCT
TACAACGGCTCTCCCGCTGACGCCGTCCCGGACTGATGGGCTGCCTGTATCGAGTGGTGATTTTGTGCCG
AGCTGCCGGTCGGGGAGCTGTTGGCTGGCTGGTGGCAGGATATATTGTGGTGTAAACAAATTGACGCTTA
GACAACTTAATAACACATTGCGGACGTTTTTAATGTACTGAATTAATTCGATCTAGTAACATAGATGACA
CCGCGCGCGATAATTTATCCTAGTTTGCGCGCTATATTTTGTTTTCTATCGCGTATTAAATGTATAATTG
CGGGACTCTAATCATAAAAACCCATCTCATAAATAACGTCATGCATTACATGTTAATTATTACATGCTTA
ACGTAATTCAACAGAAATTATATGATAATCATCGCAAGACCGGCAACAGGATTCAATCTTAAGAAACTTT
ATTGCCAAATGTTTGAACGATCTGCTTCGACGCACTCCTTCTTTACTCCACCATCTCGTCCTTATTGAAA
ACGTGGGTAGCACCAAAACGAATCAAGTCGCTGGAACTGAAGTTACCAATCACGCTGGATGATTTGCCAG
TTGGATTAATCTTGCCTTTCCCCGCATGAATAATATTGATGAATGCATGCGTGAGGGGTATTTCGATTTT
GGCAATAGCTGCAATTGCCGCGACATCCTCCAACGAGCATAATTCTTCAGAAAAATAGCGATGTTCCATG
TTGTCAGGGCATGCATGATGCACGTTATGAGGTGACGGTGCTAGGCAGTATTCCCTCAAAGTTTCATAGT
CAGTATCATATTCATCATTGCATTCCTGCAAGAGAGAATTGAGACGCAATCCACACGCTGCGGCAACCTT
CCGGCGTTCGTGGTCTATTTGCTCTTGGACGTTGCAAACGTAAGTGTTGGATCGGGGTGGGCGAAGAACT
CCAGCATGAGATCCCCGCGCTGGAGGATCATCCAGCCGGCGTCCCGGAAAACGATTCCGAAGCCCAACCT
TTCATAGAAGGCGGCGGTGGAATCGAAATCTCGTGATGGCAGGTTGGGCGTCGCTTGGTCGGTCATTTCG
AACCCCAGAGTCCCGCTCAGAAGAACTCGTCAAGAAGGCGATAGAAGGCGATGCGCTGCGAATCGGGAGC
GGCGATACCGTAAAGCACGAGGAAGCGGTCAGCCCATTCGCCGCCAAGCTCTTCAGCAATATCACGGGTA
GCCAACGCTATGTCCTGATAGCGGTCCGCCACACCCAGCCGGCCACAGTCGATGAATCCAGAAAAGCGGC
CATTTTCCACCATGATATTCGGCAAGCAGGCATCGCCATGGGTCACGACGAGATCCTCGCCGTCGGGCAT
GCGCGCCTTGAGCCTGGCGAACAGTTCGGCTGGCGCGAGCCCCTGATGCTCTTCGTCCAGATCATCCTGA
TCGACAAGACCGGCTTCCATCCGAGTACGTGCTCGCTCGATGCGATGTTTCGCTTGGTGGTCGAATGGGC
AGGTAGCCGGATCAAGCGTATGCAGCCGCCGCATTGCATCAGCCATGATGGATACTTTCTCGGCAGGAGC
AAGGTGAGATGACAGGAGATCCTGCCCCGGCACTTCGCCCAATAGCAGCCAGTCCCTTCCCGCTTCAGTG
ACAACGTCGAGCACAGCTGCGCAAGGAACGCCCGTCGTGGCCAGCCACGATAGCCGCGCTGCCTCGTCCT
GCAGTTCATTCAGGGCACCGGACAGGTCGGTCTTGACAAAAAGAACCGGGCGCCCCTGCGCTGACAGCCG
GAACACGGCGGCATCAGAGCAGCCGATTGTCTGTTGTGCCCAGTCATAGCCGAATAGCCTCTCCACCCAA
GCGGCCGGAGAACCTGCCCGGATCCGGGCGGAAATAGGTAAAGAAGTTGCGGATAAGGTAATTGCCATTG
CAGATTATTTGGATTGAGAGTGAATATGAGACTCTAATTGGATACCGAGGGGAATTTATGGAACGTCAGT
GGAGCATTTTTGACAAGAAATATTTGCTAGCTGATAGTGACCTTAGGCGACTTTTGAACGCGCAATAATG
GTTTCTGACGTATGTGCTTAGCTCATTAAACTCCAGAAACCCATTAACGCTTACAATTTCCATTCGCCAT
TCAGGCTGCGCAACTGTTGGGAAGGGCGATCGGTGCGGGCCTCTTCGCTATTACGCCAGCTGGCGAAAGG
GGGATGTGCTGCAAGGCGATTAAGTTGGGTAACGCCAGGGTTTTCCCAGTCACGACGTTGTAAAACGACG
GCCAGTGAATTGTAATACGACTCACTATAGGGCGAATTGGGCCCCTGCAGGTCAACATGGTGGAGCACGA
CACTCTCGTCTACTCCAAGAATATCAAAGATACAGTCTCAGAAGACCAGAGGGCTATTGAGACTTTTCAA
CAAAGGGTAATATCGGGAAACCTCCTCGGATTCCATTGCCCAGCTATCTGTCACTTCATCGAAAGGACAG
TAGAAAAGGAAGATGGCTTCTACAAATGCCATCATTGCGATAAAGGAAAGGCTATCGTTCAAGATGCCTC
TACCGACAGTGGTCCCAAAGATGGACCCCCACCCACGAGGAACATCGTGGAAAAAGAAGACGTTCCAACC
ACGTCTTCAAAGCAAGTGGATTGATGTGATATCTCCACTGACGTAAGGGATGACGCACAATCCCACTATC
CTTCGCAAGACCCTTCCTCTATATAAGGAAGTTCATTTCATTTGGAGAGGACCTCGAGAACAATGGCTAG
TGAAGCTCGAAAAACAAAGAAAAAAATCAAAGGGATTCAGCAAGCCACTGCAGGAGTCTCACAAGACACT
TCGGAAAATCCTAACAAAACAATAGTTCCTGCAGCATTACCACAGCTCACCCCTACCTTGGTGTCACTGC
TGGAGGTGATTGAACCCGAGGTGTTGTATGCAGGATATGATAGCTCTGTTCCAGATTCAGCATGGAGAAT
TATGACCACACTCAACATGTTAGGTGGGCGTCAAGTGATTGCAGCAGTGAAATGGGCAAAGGCGATACCA
GGCTTCAGAAACTTACACCTGGATGACCAAATGACCCTGCTACAGTACTCATGGATGTTTCTCATGGCAT
TTGCCCTGGGTTGGAGATCATACAGACAATCAAGTGGAAACCTGCTCTGCTTTGCTCCTGATCTGATTAT
TAATGAGCAGAGAATGTCTCTACCCTGCATGTATGACCAATGTAAACACATGCTGTTTGTCTCCTCTGAA
TTACAAAGATTGCAGGTATCCTATGAAGAGTATCTCTGTATGAAAACCTTACTGCTTCTCTCCTCAGTTC
CTAAGGAAGGTCTGAAGAGCCAAGAGTTATTTGATGAGATTCGAATGACTTATATCAAAGAGCTAGGAAA
AGCCATCGTCAAAAGGGAAGGGAACTCCAGTCAGAACTGGCAACGGTTTTACCAACTGACAAAGCTTCTG
GACTCCATGCATGAGGTGGTTGAGAATCTCCTTACCTACTGCTTCCAGACATTTTTGGATAAGACCATGA
GTATTGAATTCCCAGAGATGTTAGCTGAAATCATCACTAATCAGATACCAAAATATTCAAATGGAAATAT
CAAAAAGCTTCTGTTTCATCAAAAATCTACTAGCAAACCGGTAACGTTATACGACGTCGCTGAATACGCC
GGCGTTTCTCATCAAACCGTTTCTAGAGTGGTTAACCAGGCTTCACATGTTAGCGCTAAAACCCGGGAAA
AAGTTGAAGCTGCCATGGCTGAGCTCAACTACATCCCGAACCGTGTTGCGCAGCAGCTGGCTGGTAAACA
AAGCTTGCTGATCGGTGTCGCGACCTCGAGCTTGGCCCTGCACGCGCCGTCGCAAATTGTCGCGGCGATT
AAATCTCGCGCCGATCAACTGGGTGCCAGCGTGGTGGTGTCGATGGTAGAACGAAGCGGCGTCGAAGCCT
GTAAAGCGGCGGTGCACAATCTTCTCGCGCAACGCGTCAGTGGGCTGATCATTAACTATCCGCTGGATGA
CCAGGATGCCATTGCTGTGGAAGCTGCCTGCACTAATGTTCCGGCGTTATTTCTTGATGTCTCTGACCAG
ACACCCATCAACAGTATTATTTTCTCCCATGAAGACGGTACGCGACTGGGCGTGGAGCATCTGGTCGCAT
TGGGTCACCAGCAAATCGCGCTGTTAGCGGGCCCATTAAGTTCTGTCTCGGCGCGTCTGCGTCTGGCTGG
CTGGCATAAATATCTCACTCGCAATCAAATTCAGCCGATAGCGGAACGGGAAGGCGACTGGAGTGCCATG
TCCGGTTTTCAACAAACCATGCAAATGCTGAATGAGGGCATCGTTCCCACTGCGATGCTGGTTGCCAACG
ATCAGATGGCGCTGGGCGCAATGCGCGCCATTACCGAGTCCGGGCTGCGCGTTGGTGCGGATATCTCGGT
AGTGGGATACGACGATACCGAAGACAGCTCATGTTATATCCCGCCGTTAACCACCATCAAACAGGATTTT
CGCCTGCTGGGGCAAACCAGCGTGGACCGCTTGCTGCAACTCTCTCAGGGCCAGGCGGTGAAGGGCAATC
AGCTGTTGCCCGTCTCACTGGTGAAAAGAAAAACCACTAGTGGATCGGAATTCGCCAATTTTAATCAAAG
TGGGAATATTGCTGATAGCTCATTGTCCTTCACTTTCACTAACAGTAGCAACGGTCCGAACCTCATAACA
ACTCAAACAAATTCTCAAGCGCTTTCACAACCAATTGCCTCCTCTAACGTTCATGATAACTTCATGAATA
ATGAAATCACGGCTAGTAAAATTGATGATGGTAATAATTCAAAACCACTGTCACCTGGTTGGACGGACCA
AACTGCGTATAACGCGTTTGGAATCACTACAGGGATGTTTAATACCACTACAATGGATGATGTATATAAC
TATCTATTCGATGATGAAGATACCCCACCAAACCCAAAAAAAGAGTAAAATGAATCGTAGATACTGAAAA
ACCCCGCAAGTTCACTTCAACTGTGCATCGTGCACCATCTCAATTTCTTTCATTTATACATCGTTTTGCC
TTCTTTTATGTAACTATACTCCTCTAAGTTTCAATCTTGGCCATGTAACCTCTGATCTATAGAATTTTTT
AAATGACTAGAATTAATGCCCATCTTTTTTTTGGACCTAAATTCTTCATGAAAATATATTACGAGGGCTT
ATTCAGAAGCTGGGGATCCTCTAGAGTCCGCAAAAATCACCAGTCTCTCTCTACAAATCTATCTCTCTCT
ATTTTTCTCCAGAATAATGTGTGAGTAGTTCCCAGATAAGGGAATTAGGGTTCTTATAGGGTTTCGCTCA
TGTGTTGAGCATATAAGAAACCCTTAGTATGTATTTGTATTTGTAAAATACTTCTATCAATAAAATTTCT
AATTCCTAAAACCAAAATCCAGTGACCTGCAGGGGCCCGACGTCGCATGCTCCCGGCCGCCATGGCCGCG
GGATATCACTAGTGCGGCCGCTCGACGAATTAATTCCAATCCCACAAAAATCTGAGCTTAACAGCACAGT
TGCTCCTCTCAGAGCAGAATCGGGTATTCAACACCCTCATATCAACTACTACGTTGTGTATAACGGTCCA
CATGCCGGTATATACGATGACTGGGGTTGTACAAAGGCGGCAACAAACGGCGTTCCCGGAGTTGCACACA
AGAAATTTGCCACTATTACAGAGGCAAGAGCAGCAGCTGACGCGTACACAACAAGTCAGCAAACAGACAG
GTTGAACTTCATCCCCAAAGGAGAAGCTCAACTCAAGCCCAAGAGCTTTGCTAAGGCCCTAACAAGCCCA
CCAAAGCAAAAAGCCCACTGGCTCACGCTAGGAACCAAAAGGCCCAGCAGTGATCCAGCCCCAAAAGAGA
TCTCCTTTGCCCCGGAGATTACAATGGACGATTTCCTCTATCTTTACGATCTAGGAAGGAAGTTCGAAGG
TGAAGGTGACGACACTATGTTCACCACTGATAATGAGAAGGTTAGCCTCTTCAATTTCAGAAAGAATGCT
GACCCACAGATGGTTAGAGAGGCTGGCGAAAGGGGGATGTGCTGCAAGGCGATTAAGTTGGGTAACGCCA
GGGTTTTCCCAGTCACGACGTTGTAAAACGACGGCCAGTGAGCGCGCGTAATACGACTCACTATAGGGCG
AATTGGGTATCGACGGTATCGATAAGCTGGTCACTGGATTTTGGTTTTAGGAATTAGAAATTTTATTGAT
AGAAGTATTTTACAAATACAAATACATACTAAGGGTTTCTTATATGCTCAACACATGAGCGAAACCCTAT
AAGAACCCTAATTCCCTTATCTGGGAACTACTCACACATTATTCTGGAGAAAAATAGAGAGAGATAGATT
TGTAGAGAGAGACTGGTGATTTTTGCGGACTCCCGAGGCTGTAGCCGACGATGGTGCGCCAGGAGAGTTG
TTGATTCATTGTTTGCCTCCCTGCTGCGGTTTTTCACCGAAGTTCATGCCAGTCCAGCGTTTTTGCAGCA
GAAAAGCCGCCGACTTCGGTTTGCGGTCGCGAGTGAAGATCCCTTTCTTGTTACCGCCAACGCGCAATAT
GCCTTGCGAGGTCGCAAAATCGGCGAAATTCCATACCTGTTCACCGACGACGGCGCTGACGCGATCAAAG
ACGCGGTGATACATATCCAGCCATGCACACTGATACTCTTCACTCCACATGTCGGTGTACATTGAGTGCA
GCCCGGCTAACGTATCCACGCCGTATTCGGTGATGATAATCGGCTGATGCAGTTTCTCCTGCCAGGCCAG
AAGTTCTTTTTCCAGTACCTTCTCTGCCGTTTCCAAATCGCCGCTTTGGACATACCATCCGTAATAACGG
TTCAGGCACAGCACATCAAAGAGATCGCTGATGGTATCGGTGTGAGCGTCGCAGAACATTACATTGACGC
AGGTGATCGGACGCGTCGGGTCGAGTTTACGCGTTGCTTCCGCCAGTGGCGCGAAATATTCCCGTGCACC
TTGCGGACGGGTATCCGGTTCGTTGGCAATACTCCACATCACCACGCTTGGGTGGTTTTTGTCACGCGCT
ATCAGCTCTTTAATCGCCTGTAAGTGCGCTTGCTGAGTTTCCCCGTTGACTGCCTCTTCGCTGTACAGTT
CTTTCGGCTTGTTGCCCGCTTCGAAACCAATGCCTAAAGAGAGGTTAAAGCCGACAGCAGCAGTTTCATC
AATCACCACGATGCCATGTTCATCTGCCCAGTCGAGCATCTCTTCAGCGTAAGGGTAATGCGAGGTACGG
TAGGAGTTGGCCCCAATCCAGTCCATTAATGCGTGGTCGTGCACCATCAGCACGTTATCGAATCCTTTGC
CACGCAAGTCCGCATCTTCATGACGACCAAAGCCAGTAAAGTAGAACGGTTTGTGGTTAATCAGGAACTG
TTCGCCCTTCACTGCCACTGACCGGATGCCGACGCGAAGCGGGTAGATATCACACTCTGTCTGGCTTTTG
GCTGTGACGCACAGTTCATAGAGATAACCTTCACCCGGTTGCCAGAGGTGCGGATTCACCACTTGCAAAG
TCCCGCTAGTGCCTTGTCCAGTTGCAACCACCTGTTGATCCGCATCACGCAGTTCAACGCTGACATCACC
ATTGGCCACCACCTGCCAGTCAACAGACGCGTGGTTACAGTCTTGCGCGACATGCGTCACCACGGTGATA
TCGTCCACCCAGGTGTTCGGCGTGGTGTAGAGCATTACGCTGCGATGGATTCCGGCATAGTTAAAGAAAT
CACGGAAGTAAGACTGCTTTTTCTTGCCGTTTTCGTCGGTAATCACCATTCCCGGCGGGATAGTCTGCCA
GTTCAGTTCGTTGTTCACACAAACGGTGATACGTACACTTTTCCCGGCAATAACATACGGCGTGACATCG
GCTTCAAATGGCGTATAGCCGCCCTGATGCTCCATCACTTCCTGATTATTGACCCACACTTTGCCGTAAT
GAGTGACCGCATCGAAACGCAGCACGATACGCTGGCCTGCCCAACCTTTCGGTATAAAGACTTCGCGCTG
ATACCAGACGTTGCCCGCATAATTACGAATATCTGCATCGGCGAACTGATCGTTAAAACTGCCTGGCACA
GCAATTGCCCGGCTTTCTTGTAACGCGCTTTCCCACCAACGCTGATCAATTCCACAGTTTTCGCGATCCA
GACTGAATGCCCACAGGCCGTCGAGTTTTTTGATTTCACGGGTTGGGGTTTCTACAGGACGGACCATGGT
GGCCACTCGACTCTAGCTGTAGTTGTAGAATGTAAAATGTAATGTTGTTGTTGTTTGTTGTTGTTGTTGG
TAATTGTTGTAAAAATACGCGCGTCTAGCTTCAGCGTGTCCTCTCCAAATGAAATGAACTTCCTTATATA
GAGGAAGGGTCTTGCGAAGATCGATCCACTAGAGCGGCCGGCCGCCACCGCGGTGGAGCTAGAAAGAAGA
AAGGGAAGAGAAAGAATTGTGAGCGCTCACAATTGAAAGACTAGAAAGAAGAAAGGGAAGAGAAAGAATT
GTGAGCGCTCACAATTGAAAGACTAGAAAGAAGAAAGGGAAGAGAAAGAATTGTGAGCGCTCACAATTGA
AAGACTAGAAAGAAGAAAGGGAAGAGAAAGAATTGTGAGCGCTCACAATTGAAAGACTAGAAAGAAGAAA
GGGAAGAGAAAGAATTGTGAGCGCTCACAATTGAAAGACTAGAAAGAAGAAAGGGAAGAGAAAGAATTGT
GAGCGCTCACAATTGAAAGACTAGTGGATCGATCTTCGCAAGACCCTTCCTCTATATAAGGAAGTTCATT
TCATTTGGAGAGGACACGCTGAAGCTAGACGCGCGTATTTTTACAACAATTACCAACAACAACAACAAAC
AACAACAACATTACATTTTACATTCTACAACTACAGCTAGCAAGCTTGTCGACCTCGAGACAAGTTTGTA
CAAAAAAGCAGGCTCCGCGGCCGCCCCCTTCACCATGGCTGATAATAAGGTCAATCTTTCGATTAATGGA
CAATCAAAAGTGCCTCCAGGTTTCAGATTCCATCCCACCGAAGAAGAACTTCTCCATTACTATCTCCGTA
AGAAAGTTAACTCTCAAAAGATCGATCTTGATGTCATTCGTGAAGTTGATCTAAACAAGCTTGAGCCTTG
GGATATTCAAGAGGAATGTAGAATCGGTTCAACGCCACAAAACGACTGGTACTTCTTCAGCCACAAGGAC
AAGAAGTATCCAACCGGGACCAGGACGAACCGGGCAACAGTCGCTGGATTCTGGAAAGCTACCGGACGTG
ACAAAATCATCTGCAGTTGTGTCCGGAGAATTGGACTGAGGAAGACACTCGTGTTCTACAAAGGAAGAGC
TCCTCACGGTCAGAAATCCGACTGGATCATGCATGAGTATCGCCTCGACGATACTCCAATGTCTAATGGC
TATGCTGATGTTGTTACAGAAGATCCAATGAGCTATAACGAAGAAGGTTGGGTGGTATGTCGAGTGTTCA
GGAAGAAGAACTATCAAAAGATTGACGATTGTCCTAAAATCACTCTATCTTCTTTACCTGATGACACGGA
GGAAGAGAAGGGGCCCACCTTTCACAACACTCAAAACGTTACCGGTTTAGACCATGTTCTTCTCTACATG
GACCGTACCGGTTCTAACATTTGCATGCCCGAGAGCCAAACAACGACTCAACATCAAGATGATGTCTTAT
TCATGCAACTCCCAAGTCTTGAGACACCTAAATCCGAGAGCCCGGTCGACCAAAGTTTCCTGACTCCAAG
CAAACTCGATTTCTCTCCCGTTCAAGAGAAGATAACCGAAAGACCGGTTTGCAGCAACTGGGCTAGTCTT
GACCGGCTCGTAGCTTGGCAATTGAACAATGGTCATCATAATCCGTGTCATCGTAAGAGTTTTGATGAAG
AAGAAGAAAATGGTGATACTATGATGCAGCGATGGGATCTTCATTGGAATAATGATGATAATGTTGATCT
TTGGAGTAGTTTCACTGAGTCTTCTTCGTCTTTAGACCCACTTCTTCATTTATCTGTATGAAAGGGTGGG
CGCGCCGACCCAGCTTTCTTGTACAAAGTGGTCTCGATCGAGGAATTCGGTACCCGGGGATCCACTAGAG
TCCTGCTTTAATGAGATATGCGAGACGCCTATGATCGCATGATATTTGCTTTCAATTCTGTTGTGCACGT
TGTAAAAAACCTGAGCATGTGTAGCTCAGATCCTTACCGCCGGTTTCGGTTCATTCTAATGAATATATCA
CCCGTTACTATCGTATTTTTATGAATAATATTCTCCGTTCAATTTACTGATTGTACCCTACTACTTATAT
GTACAATATTAAAATGAAAACAATATATTGTGCTGAATAGGTTTATAGCGACATCTATGATAGAGCGCCA
CAATAACAAACAATTGCGTTTTATTATTACAAATCCAATTTTAAAAAAAGCGGCAGAACCGGTCAAACCT
AAAAGACTGATTACATAAATCTTATTCAAATTTCAAAAGTGCCCCAGGGGCTAGTATCTACGACACACCG
AGCGGCGAACTAATAACGCTCACTGAAGGGAACTCCGGTTCCCCGCCGGCGCGCATGGGTGAGATTCCTT
GAAGTTGAGTATTGGCCGTCCGCTCTACCGAAAGTTACGGGCACCATTCAACCCGGTCCAGCACGGCGGC
CGGGTAACCGACTTGCTGCCCCGAGAATTATGCAGCATTTTTTTGGTGTATGTGGGCCCCAAATGAAGTG
CAGGTCAAACCTTGACAGTGACGACAAATCGTTGGGCGGGTCCAGGGCGAATTTTGCGACAACATGTCGA
GGCTCAGCAGGACCGGCATGCAAGCTAGCTTACTAGTGATATTCTATAGTGTCACCTAAATCTGCGGCCG
CCACCGCGGTGGAGAAACTATCAGTGTTTGACAGGATATATTGGCGGGTAAACCTAAGAGAAAAGAGCGT
TTATTAGAATAATCGGATATTTAAAAGGGCGTGAAAAGGTTTATCCGTTCGTCCATTTGTATGTGCATGC
CAACCACAGGGTTCCCCTCGGGAGTGCTTGGCATTCCGTGCGATAATGACTTCTGTTCAACCACCCAAAC
GTCGGAAAGCCTGACGACGGAGCAGCATTCCAAAAAGATCCCTTGGCTCGTCTGGGTCGGCTAGAAGGTC
GAGTGGGCTGCTGTGGCTTGATCCCTCAACGCGGTCGCGGACGTAGCGCAGCGCCGAAAAATCCTCGATC
GCAAATCCGACGCTGTCGAAAAGCGTGATCTGCTTGTCGCTCTTTCGGCCGACGTCCTGGCCAGTCATCA
CGCGCCAAAGTTCCGTCACAGGATGATCTGGCGCGAGTTGCTGGATCTCGCCTTCAATCCGGGTCTGTGG
CGGGAACTCCACGAAAATATCCGAACGCAGCAAGATCGTCGACCCTTTCCGACGCTCACCGGGCTGGTTG
CCCTCGCCGCTGGGCTGGCGGCCGTCTATGGCCCTGCAAACGCGCCAGAAACGCCGTCGAAGCCGTGTGC
GAGACACCGCGGCCGGCCGCCGGCGTTGTGGATACCTCGCGGAAAACTTGGCCCTCACTGACAGATGAGG
GGCGGACGTTGACACTTGAGGGGCCGACTCACCCGGCGCGGCGTTGACAGATGAGGGGCAGGCTCGATTT
CGGCCGGCGACGTGGAGCTGGCCAGCCTCGCAAATCGGCGAAAACGCCTGATTTTACGCGAGTTTCCCAC
AGATGATGTGGACAAGCCTGGGGATAAGTGCCCTGCGGTATTGACACTTGAGGGGCGCGACTACTGACAG
ATGAGGGGCGCGATCCTTGACACTTGAGGGGCAGAGTGCTGACAGATGAGGGGCGCACCTATTGACATTT
GAGGGGCTGTCCACAGGCAGAAAATCCAGCATTTGCAAGGGTTTCCGCCCGTTTTTCGGCCACCGCTAAC
CTGTCTTTTAACCTGCTTTTAAACCAATATTTATAAACCTTGTTTTTAACCAGGGCTGCGCCCTGTGCGC
GTGACCGCGCACGCCGAAGGGGGGTGCCCCCCCTTCTCGAACCCTCCCGGCCCGCTAACGCGGGCCTCCC
ATCCCCCCAGGGGCTGCGCCCCTCGGCCGCGAACGGCCTCACCCCAAAAATGGCAGCCAAGCTCCTAACA
TTTTATTAGAGAGCAGGCTAGTTGCTTAGATACATGATCTTCAGGCCGTTATCTGTCAGGGCAAGCGAAA
ATTGGCCATTTATGACGACCAATGCCCCGCAGAAGCTCCCATCTTTGCCGCCATAGACGCCGCGCCCCCC
TTTTGGGGTGTAGAACATCCTTTTGCCAGATGTGGAAAAGAAGTTCGTTGTCCCATTGTTGGCAATGACG
TAGTAGCCGGCGAAAGTGCGAGACCCATTTGCGCTATATATAAGCCTACGATTTCCGTTGCGACTATTGT
CGTAATTGGATGAACTATTATCGTAGTTGCTCTCAGAGTTGTCGTAATTTGATGGACTATTGTCGTAATT
GCTTATGGAGTTGTCGTAGTTGCTTGGAGAAATGTCGTAGTTGGATGGGGAGTAGTCATAGGGAAGACGA
GCTTCATCCACTAAAACAATTGGCAGGTCAGCAAGTGCCTGCCCCGATGCCATCGCAAGTACGAGGCTTA
GAACCACCTTCAACAGATCGCGCATAGTCTTCCCCAGCTCTCTAACGCTTGAGTTAAGCCGCGCCGCGAA
GCGGCGTCGGCTTGAACGAATTGTTAGACATTATTTGCCGACTACCTTGGTGATCTCGCCTTTCACGTAG
TGAACAAATTCTTCCAACTGATCTGCGCGCGAGGCCAAGCGATCTTCTTGTCCAAGATAAGCCTGCCTAG
CTTCAAGTATGACGGGCTGATACTGGGCCGGCAGGCGCTCCATTGCCCAGTCGGCAGCGACATCCTTCGG
CGCGATTTTGCCGGTTACTGCGCTGTACCAAATGCGGGACAACGTAAGCACTACATTTCGCTCATCGCCA
GCCCAGTCGGGCGGCGAGTTCCATAGCGTTAAGGTTTCATTTAGCGCCTCAAATAGATCCTGTTCAGGAA
CCGGATCAAAGAGTTCCTCCGCCGCTGGACCTACCAAGGCAACGCTATGTTCTCTTGCTTTTGTCAGCAA
GATAGCCAGATCAATGTCGATCGTGGCTGGCTCGAAGATACCTGCAAGAATGTCATTGCGCTGCCATTCT
CCAAATTGCAGTTCGCGCTTAGCTGGATAACGCCACGGAATGATGTCGTCGTGCACAACAATGGTGACTT
CTACAGCGCGGAGAATCTCGCTCTCTCCAGGGGAAGCCGAAGTTTCCAAAAGGTCGTTGATCAAAGCTCG
CCGCGTTGTTTCATCAAGCCTTACGGTCACCGTAACCAGCAAATCAATATCACTGTGTGGCTTCAGGCCG
CCATCCACTGCGGAGCCGTACAAATGTACGGCCAGCAACGTCGGTTCGAGATGGCGCTCGATGACGCCAA
CTACCTCTGATAGTTGAGTCGATACTTCGGCGATCACCGCTTCCCTCATGATGTTTAACTCCTGAATTAA
GCCGCGCCGCGAAGCGGTGTCGGCTTGAATGAATTGTTAGGCGTCATCCTGTGCTCCCGAGAACCAGTAC
CAGTACATCGCTGTTTCGTTCGAGACTTGAGGTCTAGTTTTATACGTGAACAGGTCAATGCCGCCGAGAG
TAAAGCCACATTTTGCGTACAAATTGCAGGCAGGTACATTGTTCGTTTGTGTCTCTAATCGTATGCCAAG
GAGCTGTCTGCTTAGTGCCCACTTTTTCGCAAATTCGATGAGACTGTGCGCGACTCCTTTGCCTCGGTGC
GTGTGCGACACAACAATGTGTTCGATAGAGGCTAGATCGTTCCATGTTGAGTTGAGTTCAATCTTCCCGA
CAAGCTCTTGGTCGATGAATGCGCCATAGCAAGCAGAGTCTTCATCAGAGTCATCATCCGAGATGTAATC
CTTCCGGTAGGGGCTCACACTTCTGGTAGATAGTTCAAAGCCTTGGTCGGATAGGTGCACATCGAACACT
TCACGAACAATGAAATGGTTCTCAGCATCCAATGTTTCCGCCACCTGCTCAGGGATCACCGAAATCTTCA
TATGACGCCTAACGCCTGGCACAGCGGATCGCAAACCTGGCGCGGCTTTTGGCACAAAAGGCGTGACAGG
TTTGCGAATCCGTTGCTGCCACTTGTTTAATAGACTGGATGGAGGCGGATAAAGTTGCAGGACCACTTCT
GCGCTCGGCCCTTCCGGCTGGCTGGTTTATTGCTGATAAATCTGGAGCCGGTGAGCGTGGGTCTCGCGGT
ATCATTGCAGCACTGGGGCCAGATGGTAAGCCCTCCCGTATCGTAGTTATCTACACGACGGGGAGTCAGG
CAACTATGGATGAACGAAATAGACAGATCGCTGAGATAGGTGCCTCACTGATTAAGCATTGGTAACTGTC
AGACCAAGTTTACTCATATATACTTTAGATTGATTTAAAACTTCATTTTTAATTTAAAAGGATCTAGGTG
AAGATCCTTTTTGATAATCTCATGACCAAAATCCCTTAACGTGAGTTTTCGTTCCACTGAGCGTCAGACC
CCGTAGAAAAGATCAAAGGATCTTC
